Addgene plasmid #122079: pCuHA-SpAtg17(416)
Purpose: Expressing S. pombe HA-Atg17
Depositing lab: Daniel Klionsky. Depositing organization: University of Michigan. Publication: Conserved and unique features of the fission yeast core Atg1 complex. Nanji T, Liu X, Chew LH, Li FK, Biswas M, Yu ZQ, Lu S, Dong MQ, Du LL, Klionsky DJ, Yip CK. Autophagy. 2017;13(12):2018-2027. doi: 10.1080/15548627.2017.1382782. Epub 2017 Nov 23. PubMed 28976798.
Backbone
  Vector backbone: pRS416
  Vector type: Yeast Expression
  Selectable markers: URA3
Growth in bacteria
  Bacterial resistance: Ampicillin, 100 μg/mL
  Growth temperature: 37°C
  Growth strain: DH5alpha
  Copy number: Unknown
Gene/Insert
  Gene/Insert name: SpATG17
  Species: S. pombe (fission yeast)
  Entrez Gene: atg17 (a.k.a. SPAC10F6.11c)
  Tag / fusion protein: 3HA
Terms and licenses: Academic/Nonprofit Terms; Industry Terms: Not Available to Industry
How to cite: pCuHA-SpAtg17(416) was a gift from Daniel Klionsky (Addgene plasmid # 122079 ; http://n2t.net/addgene:122079 ; RRID:Addgene_122079)
