[The description below was written by a language model from this plasmid's Addgene catalogue record and pLannotate feature annotations shown in this document.]
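Description:
pCuHA-SpAtg17(416) is a yeast expression plasmid built on the pRS416 backbone, a low-copy centromeric shuttle vector for Saccharomyces cerevisiae. In yeast it is maintained through a CEN6/ARS element, which keeps it at roughly chromosomal copy number with stable segregation. Selection is by the URA3 auxotrophic marker under its own promoter, which complements uracil auxotrophy and can be counterselected with 5-FOA. In E. coli it replicates from a high-copy ColE1/pUC-type origin and is selected with ampicillin through the β-lactamase gene. An f1 origin, lac promoter/operator and lacZα remnants, and flanking T3 and T7 promoters are carried over from the parental cloning vector. The short fragments annotated as RSF ori, lacI, bom and rop are most likely partial-match backbone remnants rather than functional parts.

The payload is the Schizosaccharomyces pombe atg17 coding sequence (SPAC10F6.11c) fused at its N terminus to three tandem HA epitopes. Expression is driven by the S. cerevisiae CUP1 metallothionein promoter and terminated by the CYC1 terminator. CUP1 is copper-responsive, so expression can be raised by adding Cu2+, and the 3xHA tag allows detection or immunoprecipitation with anti-HA antibodies. Atg17 is a scaffold protein that helps recruit other autophagy proteins to organise the pre-autophagosomal structure.

The stated purpose is expression of S. pombe HA-Atg17, and the plasmid comes from a study comparing conserved and unique features of the fission yeast core Atg1 complex. The budding-yeast promoter, terminator and maintenance elements suggest heterologous expression of the fission yeast protein in S. cerevisiae, though the record does not describe specific experiments.
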