Features (pLannotate 1.2.2; 22 found; start..end, strand, type, name):
      1..39      +  rep_origin     RSF ori (fragment): Plasmids containing the RSF 1030 origin of replication can be propagated in E. coli cells that contain additional plasmids with compatible origins.
     41..133     +  CDS            lacI (fragment): lac repressor; lacI; The lac repressor binds to the lac operator to inhibit transcription in E. coli. This inhibition can be relieved by adding lactose or isopropyl-β-D-thiogalactopyranoside (IPTG).
    146..167     +  protein_bind   CAP binding site: CAP binding activates transcription in the presence of cAMP. E. coli catabolite activator protein
    182..212     +  promoter       lac promoter: promoter for the E. coli lac operon
    220..236     +  protein_bind   lac operator: The lac repressor binds to the lac operator to inhibit transcription in E. coli. This inhibition can be relieved by adding lactose or isopropyl-β-D-thiogalactopyranoside (IPTG). lac repressor encoded by lacI
    281..299     +  promoter       T3 promoter: promoter for bacteriophage T3 RNA polymerase
    318..552     +  promoter       CUP1 promoter: S. cerevisiae CUP1; inducible metallothionein promoter, regulated by Cu2+
    563..649     +  CDS            3xHA: three tandem HA epitope tags
    656..1888    +  CDS            atg17: ATG17_SCHPO - Protein inferred from homology: Swiss-Prot protein existence level 3. Autophagy-specific protein that functions in response to autophagy-inducing signals as a scaffold to recruit other ATG proteins to organize preautophagosomal structure (PAS) formation. Modulates the timing and magnitude of the autophagy response, such as the size of the sequestering vesicles. Plays particularly a role in pexophagy and nucleophagy (By similarity). From Schizosaccharomyces pombe (strain 972 / ATCC 24843) (Fission yeast).
   1898..2145    +  terminator     CYC1 terminator: S. cerevisiae CYC1; transcription terminator for CYC1
   2164..2182    -  promoter       T7 promoter: promoter for bacteriophage T7 RNA polymerase
   2190..2345    +  CDS            lacZα (fragment): LacZα fragment of β-galactosidase; lacZ fragment
   2349..2777    +  rep_origin     f1 ori (sequence partly withheld): f1 bacteriophage origin of replication; arrow indicates direction of (+) strand synthesis
   2805..2856    -  misc_feature   bom (fragment): basis of mobility region from pBR322
   2935..3738    -  CDS            URA3: orotidine-5'-phosphate decarboxylase, required for uracil biosynthesis; S. cerevisiae URA3; yeast auxotrophic marker, counterselectable with 5-fluoroorotic acid (5-FOA)
   3739..3954    -  promoter       URA3 promoter: S. cerevisiae URA3
   3962..4011    -  misc_feature   bom (fragment): basis of mobility region from pBR322
   4113..4148    -  CDS            rop (fragment): Rop protein, which maintains plasmids at low copy number; rop
   4216..4719    -  misc_feature   CEN/ARS: S. cerevisiae CEN6 centromere fused to an autonomously replicating sequence
   4756..4860    +  promoter       AmpR promoter: bla
   4861..5721    +  CDS            AmpR: β-lactamase; bla; confers resistance to ampicillin, carbenicillin, and related antibiotics
   5892..6480    +  rep_origin     ori: high-copy-number ColE1/pMB1/pBR322/pUC origin of replication
>Addgene plasmid #122079 | pCuHA-SpAtg17(416) | addgene full sequence | sequence record 240339 | Addgene NGS Result
CGACCGAGCGCAGCGAGTCAGTGAGCGAGGAAGCGGAAGAGCGCCCAATACGCAAACCGCCTCTCCCCGC
GCGTTGGCCGATTCATTAATGCAGCTGGCACGACAGGTTTCCCGACTGGAAAGCGGGCAGTGAGCGCAAC
GCAATTAATGTGAGTTAGCTCACTCATTAGGCACCCCAGGCTTTACACTTTATGCTTCCGGCTCGTATGT
TGTGTGGAATTGTGAGCGGATAACAATTTCACACAGGAAACAGCTATGACCATGATTACGCCAAGCGCGC
AATTAACCCTCACTAAAGGGAACAAAAGCTGGAGCTCCTAGTTAGAAAAAGACATTTTTGCTGTCAGTCA
CTGTCAAGAGATTCTTTTGCTGGCATTTCTTCTAGAAGCAAAAAGAGCGATGCGTCTTTTCCGCTGAACC
GTTCCAGCAAAAAAGACTACCAACGCAATATGGATTGTCAGAATCATATAAAAGAGAAGCAAATAACTCC
TTGTCTTGTATCAATTGCATTATAATATCTTCTTGTTAGTGCAATATCATATAGAAGTCATCGACTAGTA
TGTACCCATACGATGTTCCTGACTATGCGGGCTATCCCTATGACGTCCCGGACTATGCAGGATATCCATA
TGACGTTCCAGATTACGCTCCCGGGATGGAATTGTTGCAGCAGTGGACTCAGCAAGCCAAAGCAGCTCTT
ACTCAAGCCAGGCAACTGTGTGGTGATGCACATAAGTTTAATGAAGATGCAAAAACTGATTTGAGAAATT
CCATAAAGCAGCATCAACAGCTAAAAGAGTTGGCGAAGCTCACAGCATCTCAATGTACTCGTTTAGACTC
TTCAACAGCTCTTATTAAGCAGTTATTAGATCTAGTTCAAAATTATCCAACATTTAATCAATTAAACGTC
CTTCATGATCGATTGGAATCGTCACTTAAACGTCTTCGTGACTGTACATTAGATCCAGCCTTAGGAAGCG
AATATACCAATCTTTATGCATTTGTAGATGATACTGCATTAGAAGATTTGAAAACCAGGCTCCGAGGCGT
AACTGATGGTGTTTGGAATGCTTTCGAAAAGCTAGCGGGTTTACTGGAAGAAGATTTGTGTGCCAATTAT
CATAAACGTTTAGAAGCTGTTTCATTAGACTTCTTACCTCCCGCTTATAACGATACTGCCGAAGAACTTG
CGGATTTGCTTTTGCAAGTTGCTCAACATTACGATCAATGCTCCGAAGCTCTCAATATTTATGACACCCT
TTCTGATGCGGAGAAGAAAGATCTCCAAGAAGTGCTTCAATCAGACTCTAATCATGTTCCTTCGGTATTG
ACAGAACTTAGGAGTGGATTAGATCAAACAATTCATTATTTCAACGCAGTTCAAAGTTATAAGTCAAAGG
TAGATTCGGCAACATCGATTTTGGAAGCCTTGGCTGAGGAGTTAAACAAAAACCAGTTGACTAATCAAAG
GCATGAAGCCGCGCATGAGTTAATGAGGGCGCAAACCGGCCTGGAGATTCCGCAATTAGCTCAAGAACTC
GTGCAGCTTGAAAGACATTACACACATTTTGCTAAAGCGTATACCGCTCTCCTTCAGGAAATTCACAGAC
GACAAACCTATGAAAATTGTGTAAGATCCATTGTGGACGAATTTGTGGGACGCCTGGAGAAGGAACAACA
GGCGGAGGCGAAATGTCGTATCGATTTTTTCAATCAATATGGTGATTATTTACCCCAGACTCTATGGGGA
GCTGTAACAGATCCTCCTTTACATTTTGAAATTATAGAGCACCAATATACAGAATTGCCAAACGTAAAGG
TAATTCCTGATAAAAACGATAAGAAATCGAAGCAACGTGAAAAATCTTCTACTACAGCCTCTAAGCGATG
ACTCGAGTCATGTAATTAGTTATGTCACGCTTACATTCACGCCCTCCCCCCACATCCGCTCTAACCGAAA
AGGAAGGAGTTAGACAACCTGAAGTCTAGGTCCCTATTTATTTTTTTATAGTTATGTTAGTATTAAGAAC
GTTATTTATATTTCAAATTTTTCTTTTTTTTCTGTACAGACGCGTGTACGCATGTAACATTATACTGAAA
ACCTTGCTTGAGAAGGTTTTGGGACGCTCGAAGGCTTTAATTTGCGGCCGGTACCCAATTCGCCCTATAG
TGAGTCGTATTACGCGCGCTCACTGGCCGTCGTTTTACAACGTCGTGACTGGGAAAACCCTGGCGTTACC
CAACTTAATCGCCTTGCAGCACATCCCCCTTTCGCCAGCTGGCGTAATAGCGAAGAGGCCCGCACCGATC
GCCCTTCCCAACAGTTGCGCAGCCTGAATGGCGAATGG
[124 nt withheld, positions 2349-2472]
C
[91 nt withheld, positions 2474-2564]
A
[49 nt withheld, positions 2566-2614]
CCTTTGACGTTGGAGTCCACGTTCTTT
[37 nt withheld, positions 2642-2678]
ACCCTATCTCGGTCTATTCTTTTGATTTATAAGGGATTTTGCCGATTTCGGCCTATTGGTTAAAAAATGA
GCTGATTTAACAAAAATTTAACGCGAATTTTAACAAAATATTAACGCTTACAATTTCCTGATGCGGTATT
TTCTCCTTACGCATCTGTGCGGTATTTCACACCGCATAGGGTAATAACTGATATAATTAAATTGAAGCTC
TAATTTGTGAGTTTAGTATACATGCATTTACTTATAATACAGTTTTTTAGTTTTGCTGGCCGCATCTTCT
CAAATATGCTTCCCAGCCTGCTTTTCTGTAACGTTCACCCTCTACCTTAGCATCCCTTCCCTTTGCAAAT
AGTCCTCTTCCAACAATAATAATGTCAGATCCTGTAGAGACCACATCATCCACGGTTCTATACTGTTGAC
CCAATGCGTCTCCCTTGTCATCTAAACCCACACCGGGTGTCATAATCAACCAATCGTAACCTTCATCTCT
TCCACCCATGTCTCTTTGAGCAATAAAGCCGATAACAAAATCTTTGTCGCTCTTCGCAATGTCAACAGTA
CCCTTAGTATATTCTCCAGTAGATAGGGAGCCCTTGCATGACAATTCTGCTAACATCAAAAGGCCTCTAG
GTTCCTTTGTTACTTCTTCTGCCGCCTGCTTCAAACCGCTAACAATACCTGGGCCCACCACACCGTGTGC
ATTCGTAATGTCTGCCCATTCTGCTATTCTGTATACACCCGCAGAGTACTGCAATTTGACTGTATTACCA
ATGTCAGCAAATTTTCTGTCTTCGAAGAGTAAAAAATTGTACTTGGCGGATAATGCCTTTAGCGGCTTAA
CTGTGCCCTCCATGGAAAAATCAGTCAAGATATCCACATGTGTTTTTAGTAAACAAATTTTGGGACCTAA
TGCTTCAACTAACTCCAGTAATTCCTTGGTGGTACGAACATCCAATGAAGCACACAAGTTTGTTTGCTTT
TCGTGCATGATATTAAATAGCTTGGCAGCAACAGGACTAGGATGAGTAGCAGCACGTTCCTTATATGTAG
CTTTCGACATGATTTATCTTCGTTTCCTGCAGGTTTTTGTTCTGTGCAGTTGGGTTAAGAATACTGGGCA
ATTTCATGTTTCTTCAACACTACATATGCGTATATATACCAATCTAAGTCTGTGCTCCTTCCTTCGTTCT
TCCTTCTGTTCGGAGATTACCGAATCAAAAAAATTTCAAGGAAACCGAAATCAAAAAAAAGAATAAAAAA
AAAATGATGAATTGAAAAGGTGGTATGGTGCACTCTCAGTACAATCTGCTCTGATGCCGCATAGTTAAGC
CAGCCCCGACACCCGCCAACACCCGCTGACGCGCCCTGACGGGCTTGTCTGCTCCCGGCATCCGCTTACA
GACAAGCTGTGACCGTCTCCGGGAGCTGCATGTGTCAGAGGTTTTCACCGTCATCACCGAAACGCGCGAG
ACGAAAGGGCCTCGTGATACGCCTATTTTTATAGGTTAATGTCATGATAATAATGGTTTCTTAGACGGAT
CGCTTGCCTGTAACTTACACGCGCCTCGTATCTTTTAATGATGGAATAATTTGGGAATTTACTCTGTGTT
TATTTATTTTTATGTTTTGTATTTGGATTTTAGAAAGTAAATAAAGAAGGTAGAAGAGTTACGGAATGAA
GAAAAAAAAATAAACAAAGGTTTAAAAAATTTCAACAAAAAGCGTACTTTACATATATATTTATTAGACA
AGAAAAGCAGATTAAATAGATATACATTCGATTAACGATAAGTAAAATGTAAAATCACAGGATTTTCGTG
TGTGGTCTTCTACACAGACAAGATGAAACAATTCGGCATTAATACCTGAGAGCAGGAAGAGCAAGATAAA
AGGTAGTATTTGTTGGCGATCCCCCTAGAGTCTTTTACATCTTCGGAAAACAAAAACTATTTTTTCTTTA
ATTTCTTTTTTTACTTTCTATTTTTAATTTATATATTTATATTAAAAAATTTAAATTATAATTATTTTTA
TAGCACGTGATGAAAAGGACCCAGGTGGCACTTTTCGGGGAAATGTGCGCGGAACCCCTATTTGTTTATT
TTTCTAAATACATTCAAATATGTATCCGCTCATGAGACAATAACCCTGATAAATGCTTCAATAATATTGA
AAAAGGAAGAGTATGAGTATTCAACATTTCCGTGTCGCCCTTATTCCCTTTTTTGCGGCATTTTGCCTTC
CTGTTTTTGCTCACCCAGAAACGCTGGTGAAAGTAAAAGATGCTGAAGATCAGTTGGGTGCACGAGTGGG
TTACATCGAACTGGATCTCAACAGCGGTAAGATCCTTGAGAGTTTTCGCCCCGAAGAACGTTTTCCAATG
ATGAGCACTTTTAAAGTTCTGCTATGTGGCGCGGTATTATCCCGTATTGACGCCGGGCAAGAGCAACTCG
GTCGCCGCATACACTATTCTCAGAATGACTTGGTTGAGTACTCACCAGTCACAGAAAAGCATCTTACGGA
TGGCATGACAGTAAGAGAATTATGCAGTGCTGCCATAACCATGAGTGATAACACTGCGGCCAACTTACTT
CTGACAACGATCGGAGGACCGAAGGAGCTAACCGCTTTTTTGCACAACATGGGGGATCATGTAACTCGCC
TTGATCGTTGGGAACCGGAGCTGAATGAAGCCATACCAAACGACGAGCGTGACACCACGATGCCTGTAGC
AATGGCAACAACGTTGCGCAAACTATTAACTGGCGAACTACTTACTCTAGCTTCCCGGCAACAATTAATA
GACTGGATGGAGGCGGATAAAGTTGCAGGACCACTTCTGCGCTCGGCCCTTCCGGCTGGCTGGTTTATTG
CTGATAAATCTGGAGCCGGTGAGCGTGGGTCTCGCGGTATCATTGCAGCACTGGGGCCAGATGGTAAGCC
CTCCCGTATCGTAGTTATCTACACGACGGGGAGTCAGGCAACTATGGATGAACGAAATAGACAGATCGCT
GAGATAGGTGCCTCACTGATTAAGCATTGGTAACTGTCAGACCAAGTTTACTCATATATACTTTAGATTG
ATTTAAAACTTCATTTTTAATTTAAAAGGATCTAGGTGAAGATCCTTTTTGATAATCTCATGACCAAAAT
CCCTTAACGTGAGTTTTCGTTCCACTGAGCGTCAGACCCCGTAGAAAAGATCAAAGGATCTTCTTGAGAT
CCTTTTTTTCTGCGCGTAATCTGCTGCTTGCAAACAAAAAAACCACCGCTACCAGCGGTGGTTTGTTTGC
CGGATCAAGAGCTACCAACTCTTTTTCCGAAGGTAACTGGCTTCAGCAGAGCGCAGATACCAAATACTGT
TCTTCTAGTGTAGCCGTAGTTAGGCCACCACTTCAAGAACTCTGTAGCACCGCCTACATACCTCGCTCTG
CTAATCCTGTTACCAGTGGCTGCTGCCAGTGGCGATAAGTCGTGTCTTACCGGGTTGGACTCAAGACGAT
AGTTACCGGATAAGGCGCAGCGGTCGGGCTGAACGGGGGGTTCGTGCACACAGCCCAGCTTGGAGCGAAC
GACCTACACCGAACTGAGATACCTACAGCGTGAGCTATGAGAAAGCGCCACGCTTCCCGAAGGGAGAAAG
GCGGACAGGTATCCGGTAAGCGGCAGGGTCGGAACAGGAGAGCGCACGAGGGAGCTTCCAGGGGGAAACG
CCTGGTATCTTTATAGTCCTGTCGGGTTTCGCCACCTCTGACTTGAGCGTCGATTTTTGTGATGCTCGTC
AGGGGGGCGGAGCCTATGGAAAAACGCCAGCAACGCGGCCTTTTTACGGTTCCTGGCCTTTTGCTGGCCT
TTTGCTCACATGTTCTTTCCTGCGTTATCCCCTGATTCTGTGGATAACCGTATTACCGCCTTTGAGTGAG
CTGATACCGCTCGCCGCAGCCGAA
